Addgene plasmid #241494: pMIHP-16288 HA.S.V5
Purpose: (Empty Backbone) HA.S.V5 Flow Code Plasmid This plasmid is to be used with mRNAs.
Depositing lab: Adrian Liston. Depositing organization: Babraham Institute. Publication: The tissue-resident regulatory T cell pool is shaped by transient multi-tissue migration and a conserved residency program. Burton OT, Bricard O, Tareen S, Gergelits V, Andrews S, Biggins L, Roca CP, Whyte C, Junius S, Brajic A, Pasciuto E, Ali M, Lemaitre P, Schlenner SM, Ishigame H, Brown BD, Dooley J, Liston A. Immunity. 2024 Jul 9;57(7):1586-1602.e10. doi: 10.1016/j.immuni.2024.05.023. Epub 2024 Jun 18. PubMed 38897202.
Backbone
  Vector backbone: Retroviral plasmid
  Vector type: Retroviral
  Tag / fusion protein: HA; S; V5
Growth in bacteria
  Bacterial resistance: Ampicillin, 100 μg/mL
  Growth temperature: 30°C
  Growth strain: NEB Stable
  Copy number: Unknown
Gene/Insert
  Gene/Insert name: None
Resource information
  A portion of this plasmid was derived from a plasmid made by: The plasmids were generated using pro-code vectors received from Dr Brian Brown at Mount Sinai and we have their permission via email for these to be deposited.
Terms and licenses: Academic/Nonprofit Terms; Industry Terms: Not Available to Industry
Depositor comments: Any stbl competent cell strain can be used for growing this plasmid.
How to cite: pMIHP-16288 HA.S.V5 was a gift from Adrian Liston (Addgene plasmid # 241494 ; http://n2t.net/addgene:241494 ; RRID:Addgene_241494)
