[The description below was written by a language model from this plasmid's Addgene catalogue record and pLannotate feature annotations shown in this document.]
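Description:
pMIHP-16288 HA.S.V5 is a 6,380 nt gammaretroviral transfer plasmid deposited as an empty backbone, one member of a "Flow Code" set in which each vector carries a distinct combination of epitope tags, here HA, S and V5. It was partly derived from previously described "pro-code" vectors. In bacteria it replicates from a high-copy ColE1/pUC-type origin and is selected with ampicillin through the β-lactamase gene and its native promoter. The short fragments annotated as TcR, lacI, rop, bom and lacZα, along with the lac promoter/operator region, appear to be non-functional remnants of earlier cloning vectors. The recommended recombination-deficient host strain is consistent with the need to keep the repeated LTRs stable.

The viral cassette is bounded by murine embryonic stem cell virus 5' and 3' LTRs and includes the MESV Ψ packaging signal plus a truncated, start-codon-less MMLV gag segment, which together allow the transcript to be packaged when gag, pol and env are supplied in trans. Downstream, an EMCV IRES drives cap-independent translation of mouse histone H2B (H2bc3), followed by a sequence annotated as an HA tag fragment. The annotation does not separately identify the S and V5 tags listed in the catalogue, but they presumably lie in the unannotated stretch after the HA match. Fusing the tags to H2B would give a chromatin-associated, nuclear epitope barcode detectable by antibody staining. The region between gag and the IRES is the likely position for inserting a gene of interest, so that cargo and barcode would be expressed from one LTR-driven transcript, though the record does not define the cloning site. The stated purpose notes only that it is to be used with mRNAs, without further explanation.
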