Features (pLannotate 1.2.2; 20 found; start..end, strand, type, name):
     32..233     -  CDS            TcR (fragment): tetracycline efflux protein; tet; confers resistance to tetracycline
    234..332     +  CDS            env (fragment): murine leukemia virus gPr80 envelope polyprotein precursor; env; proteolytically cleaved into gp70SU and p15TM subunits
    374..890     +  LTR            5' LTR: 5' long terminal repeat from murine embryonic stem cell virus
    954..1295    +  misc_feature   MESV Ψ: packaging signal of murine embryonic stem cell virus
   1362..1778    +  CDS            gag (truncated): truncated Moloney murine leukemia virus (MMLV) gag gene lacking the start codon
   1837..2397    +  misc_feature   IRES: internal ribosome entry site (IRES) of the encephalomyocarditis virus (EMCV)
   2400..2777    +  CDS            H2bc3: H2B1B_MOUSE - Also known as Hist1h2bb Experimental evidence at protein level: Swiss-Prot protein existence level 1. Core component of nucleosome. Nucleosomes wrap and compact DNA into chromatin, limiting DNA accessibility to the cellular machineries which require DNA as a template. Histones thereby play a central role in transcription regulation, DNA repair, DNA replication and chromosomal stability. DNA accessibility is regulated via a complex set of post-translational modifications of histones, also called histone code, and nucleosome remodeling. From Mus musculus (Mouse).
   2820..2846    +  CDS            3xHA (fragment): three tandem HA epitope tags
   2998..3028    +  misc_feature   MCS (fragment): pUC18/19 multiple cloning site
   3148..3662    +  LTR            3' LTR: 3' long terminal repeat from murine embryonic stem cell virus
   3824..3840    -  protein_bind   lac operator: The lac repressor binds to the lac operator to inhibit transcription in E. coli. This inhibition can be relieved by adding lactose or isopropyl-β-D-thiogalactopyranoside (IPTG). lac repressor encoded by lacI
   3848..3878    -  promoter       lac promoter: promoter for the E. coli lac operon
   3893..3914    -  protein_bind   CAP binding site: CAP binding activates transcription in the presence of cAMP. E. coli catabolite activator protein
   3927..4019    -  CDS            lacI (fragment): lac repressor; lacI; The lac repressor binds to the lac operator to inhibit transcription in E. coli. This inhibition can be relieved by adding lactose or isopropyl-β-D-thiogalactopyranoside (IPTG).
   4202..4790    -  rep_origin     ori: high-copy-number ColE1/pMB1/pBR322/pUC origin of replication
   4961..5821    -  CDS            AmpR: β-lactamase; bla; confers resistance to ampicillin, carbenicillin, and related antibiotics
   5822..5926    -  promoter       AmpR promoter: bla
   6021..6056    +  CDS            rop (fragment): Rop protein, which maintains plasmids at low copy number; rop
   6158..6257    +  misc_feature   bom (fragment): basis of mobility region from pBR322
   6263..32      -  CDS            lacZα (fragment) (across the origin): LacZα fragment of β-galactosidase; lacZ fragment
>Addgene plasmid #241494 | pMIHP-16288 HA.S.V5 | addgene full sequence | sequence record 481837 | Addgene NGS Result
TTTTCCCAGTCACGACGTTGTAAAACGACGGCGCAAGGAATGGTGCATGCAAGGAGATGGCGCCCAACAG
TCCCCCGGCCACGGGGCCTGCCACCATACCCACGCCGAAACAAGCGCTCATGAGCCCGAAGTGGCGAGCC
CGATCTTCCCCATCGGTGATGTCGGCGATATAGGCGCCAGCAACCGCACCTGTGGCGCCGGTGATGCCGG
CCACGATGCGTCCGGCGTAGAGGCGATTAGTCCAATTTGTTAAAGACAGGATATCAGTGGTCCAGGCTCT
AGTTTTGACTCAACAATATCACCAGCTGAAGCCTATAGAGTACGAGCCATAGATAAAATAAAAGATTTTA
TTTAGTCTCCAGAAAAAGGGGGGAATGAAAGACCCCACCTGTAGGTTTGGCAAGCTAGCTTAAGTAACGC
CATTTTGCAAGGCATGGAAAATACATAACTGAGAATAGAGAAGTTCAGATCAAGGTTAGGAACAGAGAGA
CAGCAGAATATGGGCCAAACAGGATATCTGTGGTAAGCAGTTCCTGCCCCGGCTCAGGGCCAAGAACAGA
TGGTCCCCAGATGCGGTCCCGCCCTCAGCAGTTTCTAGAGAACCATCAGATGTTTCCAGGGTGCCCCAAG
GACCTGAAATGACCCTGTGCCTTATTTGAACTAACCAATCAGTTCGCTTCTCGCTTCTGTTCGCGCGCTT
CTGCTCCCCGAGCTCAATAAAAGAGCCCACAACCCCTCACTCGGCGCGCCAGTCCTCCGATAGACTGCGT
CGCCCGGGTACCCGTATTCCCAATAAAGCCTCTTGCTGTTTGCATCCGAATCGTGGACTCGCTGATCCTT
GGGAGGGTCTCCTCAGATTGATTGACTGCCCACCTCGGGGGTCTTTCATTTGGAGGTTCCACCGAGATTT
GGAGACCCCTGCCCAGGGACCACCGACCCCCCCGCCGGGAGGTAAGCTGGCCAGCGGTCGTTTCGTGTCT
GTCTCTGTCTTTGTGCGTGTTTGTGCCGGCATCTAATGTTTGCGCCTGCGTCTGTACTAGTTAGCTAACT
AGCTCTGTATCTGGCGGACCCGTGGTGGAACTGACGAGTTCTGAACACCCGGCCGCAACCCTGGGAGACG
TCCCAGGGACTTTGGGGGCCGTTTTTGTGGCCCGACCTGAGGAAGGGAGTCGATGTGGAATCCGACCCCG
TCAGGATATGTGGTTCTGGTAGGAGACGAGAACCTAAAACAGTTCCCGCCTCCGTCTGAATTTTTGCTTT
CGGTTTGGAACCGAAGCCGCGCGTCTTGTCTGCTGCAGCGCTGCAGCATCGTTCTGTGTTGTCTCTGTCT
GACTGTGTTTCTGTATTTGTCTGAAAATTAGGGCCAGACTGTTACCACTCCCTTAAGTTTGACCTTAGGT
CACTGGAAAGATGTCGAGCGGATCGCTCACAACCAGTCGGTAGATGTCAAGAAGAGACGTTGGGTTACCT
TCTGCTCTGCAGAATGGCCAACCTTTAACGTCGGATGGCCGCGAGACGGCACCTTTAACCGAGACCTCAT
CACCCAGGTTAAGATCAAGGTCTTTTCACCTGGCCCGCATGGACACCCAGACCAGGTCCCCTACATCGTG
ACCTGGGAAGCCTTGGCTTTTGACCCCCCTCCCTGGGTCAAGCCCTTTGTACACCCTAAGCCTCCGCCTC
CTCTTCCTCCATCCGCCCCGTCTCTCCCCCTTGAACCTCCTCGTTCGACCCCGCCTCGATCCTCCCTTTA
TCCAGCCCTCACTCCTTCTCTAGGCGCCGGAATTCCGAACAGTCTTCCGTAATAGAAGACACAAGGCTCG
AGCGGGATCAATTCCGCCCCCCCCCTAACGTTACTGGCCGAAGCCGCTTGGAATAAGGCCGGTGTGCGTT
TGTCTATATGTTATTTTCCACCATATTGCCGTCTTTTGGCAATGTGAGGGCCCGGAAACCTGGCCCTGTC
TTCTTGACGAGCATTCCTAGGGGTCTTTCCCCTCTCGCCAAAGGAATGCAAGGTCTGTTGAATGTCGTGA
AGGAAGCAGTTCCTCTGGAAGCTTCTTGAAGACAAACAACGTCTGTAGCGACCCTTTGCAGGCAGCGGAA
CCCCCCACCTGGCGACAGGTGCCTCTGCGGCCAAAAGCCACGTGTATAAGATACACCTGCAAAGGCGGCA
CAACCCCAGTGCCACGTTGTGAGTTGGATAGTTGTGGAAAGAGTCAAATGGCTCTCCTCAAGCGTATTCA
ACAAGGGGCTGAAGGATGCCCAGAAGGTACCCCATTGTATGGGATCTGATCTGGGGCCTCGGTGCACATG
CTTTACATGTGTTTAGTCGAGGTTAAAAAAACGTCTAGGCCCCCCGAACCACGGGGACGTGGTTTTCCTT
TGAAAAACACGATAATACCATGCCAGAGCCTTCTAAGTCTGCACCAGCCCCTAAGAAGGGATCTAAGAAA
GCCATCTCTAAGGCGCAGAAGAAGGATGGCAAGAAGCGCAAGCGCAGCCGCAAGGAGAGCTATTCGGTGT
ACGTGTACAAGGTGCTGAAGCAAGTGCACCCCGACACCGGCATCTCCTCCAAGGCCATGGGCATCATGAA
CTCGTTCGTGAACGACATCTTCGAGCGCATCGCGAGCGAGGCGTCCCGCCTGGCGCATTACAACAAGCGC
TCGACCATCACGTCCCGGGAGATCCAGACGGCCGTGCGCCTGCTGCTGCCCGGGGAGCTGGCCAAGCACG
CCGTGTCGGAGGGCACTAAGGCCGTCACCAAGTACACCAGCTCCAAGGACCCACCGGTCGCCACCGGATC
CACGGTCGCCACCATGGGCTACCCATACGATGTGCCAGATTACGCTGGAGGAGGCGGGGGAGGGAAGGAG
ACCGCCGCCGCCAAGTTCGAGAGGCAGCACATGGACAGCGGAGGAGGCGGGGGAGGGGGCAAACCAATTC
CAAACCCACTGCTGGGACTGGATTCCACAGGCATGCTGATGGTGTAAGCGGCCGCGACTCTAGAGTCGAC
CTGCAGGCATGCAAGCTTCAGGTAGCCGGCTAACGTTAACAACCGGTACCTCTAGAACTATAGCTAGCAT
GCGCAAATTTAAAGCGCTGATATCGATAAAATAAAAGATTTTATTTAGTCTCCAGAAAAAGGGGGGAATG
AAAGACCCCACCTGTAGGTTTGGCAAGCTAGCTTAAGTAACGCCATTTTGCAAGGCATGGAAAATACATA
ACTGAGAATAGAGAAGTTCAGATCAAGGTTAGGAACAGAGAGACAGCAGAATATGGGCCAAACAGGATAT
CTGTGGTAAGCAGTTCCTGCCCCGGCTCAGGGCCAAGAACAGATGGTCCCCAGATGCGGTCCCGCCCTCA
GCAGTTTCTAGAGAACCATCAGATGTTTCCAGGGTGCCCCAAGGACCTGAAATGACCCTGTGCCTTATTT
GAACTAACCAATCAGTTCGCTTCTCGCTTCTGTTCGCGCGCTTCTGCTCCCCGAGCTCAATAAAAGAGCC
CACAACCCCTCACTCGGCGCGCCAGTCCTCCGATAGACTGCGTCGCCCGGGTACCCGTGTATCCAATAAA
CCCTCTTGCAGTTGCATCCGACTTGTGGTCTCGCTGTTCCTTGGGAGGGTCTCCTCTGAGTGATTGACTA
CCCGTCAGCGGGGGTCTTTCATGGGTAACAGTTTCTTGAAGTTGGAGAACAACATTCTGAGGGTAGGAGT
CGAATATTAAGTAATCCTGACTCAATTAGCCACTGTTTTGAATCCACATACTCCAATACTCCTGAAATAG
TTCATTATGGACAGCGCAGAAAGAGCTGGGGAGAATTGTGAAATTGTTATCCGCTCACAATTCCACACAA
CATACGAGCCGGAAGCATAAAGTGTAAAGCCTGGGGTGCCTAATGAGTGAGCTAACTCACATTAATTGCG
TTGCGCTCACTGCCCGCTTTCCAGTCGGGAAACCTGTCGTGCCAGCTGCATTAATGAATCGGCCAACGCG
CGGGGAGAGGCGGTTTGCGTATTGGGCGCTCTTCCGCTTCCTCGCTCACTGACTCGCTGCGCTCGGTCGT
TCGGCTGCGGCGAGCGGTATCAGCTCACTCAAAGGCGGTAATACGGTTATCCACAGAATCAGGGGATAAC
GCAGGAAAGAACATGTGAGCAAAAGGCCAGCAAAAGGCCAGGAACCGTAAAAAGGCCGCGTTGCTGGCGT
TTTTCCATAGGCTCCGCCCCCCTGACGAGCATCACAAAAATCGACGCTCAAGTCAGAGGTGGCGAAACCC
GACAGGACTATAAAGATACCAGGCGTTTCCCCCTGGAAGCTCCCTCGTGCGCTCTCCTGTTCCGACCCTG
CCGCTTACCGGATACCTGTCCGCCTTTCTCCCTTCGGGAAGCGTGGCGCTTTCTCATAGCTCACGCTGTA
GGTATCTCAGTTCGGTGTAGGTCGTTCGCTCCAAGCTGGGCTGTGTGCACGAACCCCCCGTTCAGCCCGA
CCGCTGCGCCTTATCCGGTAACTATCGTCTTGAGTCCAACCCGGTAAGACACGACTTATCGCCACTGGCA
GCAGCCACTGGTAACAGGATTAGCAGAGCGAGGTATGTAGGCGGTGCTACAGAGTTCTTGAAGTGGTGGC
CTAACTACGGCTACACTAGAAGAACAGTATTTGGTATCTGCGCTCTGCTGAAGCCAGTTACCTTCGGAAA
AAGAGTTGGTAGCTCTTGATCCGGCAAACAAACCACCGCTGGTAGCGGTGGTTTTTTTGTTTGCAAGCAG
CAGATTACGCGCAGAAAAAAAGGATCTCAAGAAGATCCTTTGATCTTTTCTACGGGGTCTGACGCTCAGT
GGAACGAAAACTCACGTTAAGGGATTTTGGTCATGAGATTATCAAAAAGGATCTTCACCTAGATCCTTTT
AAATTAAAAATGAAGTTTTAAATCAATCTAAAGTATATATGAGTAAACTTGGTCTGACAGTTACCAATGC
TTAATCAGTGAGGCACCTATCTCAGCGATCTGTCTATTTCGTTCATCCATAGTTGCCTGACTCCCCGTCG
TGTAGATAACTACGATACGGGAGGGCTTACCATCTGGCCCCAGTGCTGCAATGATACCGCGAGACCCACG
CTCACCGGCTCCAGATTTATCAGCAATAAACCAGCCAGCCGGAAGGGCCGAGCGCAGAAGTGGTCCTGCA
ACTTTATCCGCCTCCATCCAGTCTATTAATTGTTGCCGGGAAGCTAGAGTAAGTAGTTCGCCAGTTAATA
GTTTGCGCAACGTTGTTGCCATTGCTACAGGCATCGTGGTGTCACGCTCGTCGTTTGGTATGGCTTCATT
CAGCTCCGGTTCCCAACGATCAAGGCGAGTTACATGATCCCCCATGTTGTGCAAAAAAGCGGTTAGCTCC
TTCGGTCCTCCGATCGTTGTCAGAAGTAAGTTGGCCGCAGTGTTATCACTCATGGTTATGGCAGCACTGC
ATAATTCTCTTACTGTCATGCCATCCGTAAGATGCTTTTCTGTGACTGGTGAGTACTCAACCAAGTCATT
CTGAGAATAGTGTATGCGGCGACCGAGTTGCTCTTGCCCGGCGTCAATACGGGATAATACCGCGCCACAT
AGCAGAACTTTAAAAGTGCTCATCATTGGAAAACGTTCTTCGGGGCGAAAACTCTCAAGGATCTTACCGC
TGTTGAGATCCAGTTCGATGTAACCCACTCGTGCACCCAACTGATCTTCAGCATCTTTTACTTTCACCAG
CGTTTCTGGGTGAGCAAAAACAGGAAGGCAAAATGCCGCAAAAAAGGGAATAAGGGCGACACGGAAATGT
TGAATACTCATACTCTTCCTTTTTCAATATTATTGAAGCATTTATCAGGGTTATTGTCTCATGAGCGGAT
ACATATTTGAATGTATTTAGAAAAATAAACAAATAGGGGTTCCGCGCACATTTCCCCGAAAAGTGCCACC
TGACGTCTAAGAAACCATTATTATCATGACATTAACCTATAAAAATAGGCGTATCACGAGGCCCTTTCGT
CTCGCGCGTTTCGGTGATGACGGTGAAAACCTCTGACACATGCAGCTCCCGGAGACGGTCACAGCTTGTC
TGTAAGCGGATGCCGGGAGCAGACAAGCCCGTCAGGGCGCGTCAGCGGGTGTTGGCGGGTGTCGGGGCTG
GCTTAACTATGCGGCATCAGAGCAGATTGTACTGAGAGTGCACCATATGCGGTGTGAAATACCGCACAGA
TGCGTAAGGAGAAAATACCGCATCAGGCGCCATTCGCCATTCAGGCTGCGCAACTGTTGGGAAGGGCGAT
CGGTGCGGGCCTCTTCGCTATTACGCCAGCTGGCGAAAGGGGGATGTGCTGCAAGGCGATTAAGTTGGGT
AACGCCAGGG
